Addgene plasmid #154831: pRSFDuet1-sgRNA(siteA)
Purpose: sgRNA for CRISPR/Cas9-mediated targeted integration into genomic site A in CHO cells
Depositing lab: Lise Marie Grav. Publication: Multi-copy targeted integration for accelerated development of high-producing CHO cells. Sergeeva D, Lee GM, Nielsen LK, Grav LM. ACS Synth Biol. 2020 Aug 24. doi: 10.1021/acssynbio.0c00322. PubMed 32835482.
Backbone
  Vector backbone: pRSFDuet1
  Backbone manufacturer: Novagen
  Backbone size w/o insert (bp): 3801
  Modifications to backbone: Amplified for USER cloning
  Vector type: Mammalian Expression, CRISPR
Growth in bacteria
  Bacterial resistance: Kanamycin, 50 μg/mL
  Growth temperature: 37°C
  Growth strain: DH5alpha
  Copy number: Unknown
Gene/Insert
  Gene/Insert name: sgRNA(siteA)
  gRNA/shRNA sequence: GACATAGTAACCCCAAAGAG
  Promoter: U6
  Cloning method: Unknown
  Sequencing primers: 5′ unknown
Terms and licenses: Academic/Nonprofit Terms; Industry Terms: Not Available to Industry
Depositor comments: This is a sgRNA plasmid for CRISPR/Cas9-mediated targeted integration in Chinese hamster ovary (CHO) cells. The target site A is located on chromosome 2, in intron 2 of Polk in CHO genome. The genomic site A was initially described in: Pristovšek N et al., 2019 "Systematic Evaluation of Site-Specific Recombinant Gene Expression for Programmable Mammalian Cell Engineering". DOI: 10.1021/acssynbio.8b00453 Protocol for CRISPR/Cas9-mediated targeted integration in CHO cells: Sergeeva D et al. 2019 "CRISPR/Cas9 as a Genome Editing Tool for Targeted Gene Integration in CHO Cells". DOI: 10.1007/978-1-4939-9170-9_13 The plasmid was assembled by USER cloning.
How to cite: pRSFDuet1-sgRNA(siteA) was a gift from Lise Marie Grav (Addgene plasmid # 154831 ; http://n2t.net/addgene:154831 ; RRID:Addgene_154831)
