[The description below was written by a language model from this plasmid's Addgene catalogue record and pLannotate feature annotations shown in this document.]
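Description:
pRSFDuet1-sgRNA(siteA) is a guide RNA expression plasmid for CRISPR/Cas9 genome engineering in Chinese hamster ovary (CHO) cells, built by USER cloning into an amplified pRSFDuet1 backbone. Although catalogued as a mammalian expression and CRISPR vector, the backbone is a bacterial co-expression plasmid. It replicates in E. coli from the RSF1030 origin and is selected with kanamycin through an aminoglycoside phosphotransferase gene. The sequenced record of about 4.3 kb still carries the Duet architecture: two T7 promoter/lac operator units, a T7 gene 10 ribosome binding site, an S-Tag remnant, the T7 terminator and the lacI repressor gene with its promoter. These elements have no evident role in the plasmid's stated use and appear to be simply inherited from the backbone.

The functional payload sits in the first cloning region. A human U6 RNA polymerase III promoter drives a 20-nucleotide spacer fused to the Streptococcus pyogenes Cas9 guide RNA scaffold. Partial attB1 and attB2 Gateway sites flank this cassette, which may reflect the source it was amplified from, although the record does not say so. The guide directs Cas9 to "site A", which the depositor describes as lying on chromosome 2 within intron 2 of Polk in the CHO genome, a locus previously evaluated for site-specific recombinant gene expression.

The plasmid encodes no Cas9 and no donor template, so these must be supplied separately. The Cas9-induced break at site A then allows targeted integration of a transgene. The associated work applies this to multi-copy targeted integration for faster development of high-producing CHO cell lines.
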