Features (pLannotate 1.2.2; 22 found; start..end, strand, type, name):
      3..27      +  protein_bind   lac operator: The lac repressor binds to the lac operator to inhibit transcription in E. coli. This inhibition can be relieved by adding lactose or isopropyl-β-D-thiogalactopyranoside (IPTG). lac repressor encoded by lacI
     42..64      +  RBS            RBS: efficient ribosome binding site from bacteriophage T7 gene 10 (Olins and Rangwala, 1989)
    112..128     +  misc_feature   MCS (fragment): pUC18/19 multiple cloning site
    129..146     +  protein_bind   attB1 (fragment): mutant version of attB; recombination site for the Gateway® BP reaction BP Clonase™
    198..438     +  promoter       U6 promoter: RNA polymerase III promoter for human U6 snRNA
    467..542     +  misc_RNA       gRNA scaffold: guide RNA scaffold for the Streptococcus pyogenes CRISPR/Cas9 system
    554..575     -  protein_bind   attB2 (fragment): mutant version of attB; recombination site for the Gateway® BP reaction BP Clonase™
    650..668     +  promoter       T7 promoter: promoter for bacteriophage T7 RNA polymerase
    669..693     +  protein_bind   lac operator: The lac repressor binds to the lac operator to inhibit transcription in E. coli. This inhibition can be relieved by adding lactose or isopropyl-β-D-thiogalactopyranoside (IPTG). lac repressor encoded by lacI
    802..843     +  CDS            S-Tag (fragment): affinity and epitope tag derived from pancreatic ribonuclease A
    873..890     +  CDS            SET1 (fragment): solubility-enhancement tag derived from T7 phage gene 10B
    898..945     +  terminator     T7 terminator: transcription terminator for bacteriophage T7 RNA polymerase
   1109..1166    +  promoter       AmpR promoter (fragment): bla
   1175..1990    -  CDS            KanR: aminoglycoside phosphotransferase; aph(3')-Ia; confers resistance to kanamycin in bacteria or G418 (Geneticin®) in eukaryotes
   1991..2082    -  promoter       AmpR promoter: bla
   2098..2847    -  rep_origin     RSF ori: Plasmids containing the RSF 1030 origin of replication can be propagated in E. coli cells that contain additional plasmids with compatible origins.
   2930..2994    -  CDS            TcR (fragment): tetracycline efflux protein; tet; confers resistance to tetracycline
   3009..3030    -  protein_bind   CAP binding site: CAP binding activates transcription in the presence of cAMP. E. coli catabolite activator protein
   3043..4125    -  CDS            lacI: lac repressor; lacI; The lac repressor binds to the lac operator to inhibit transcription in E. coli. This inhibition can be relieved by adding lactose or isopropyl-β-D-thiogalactopyranoside (IPTG).
   4126..4203    -  promoter       lacI promoter: lacI
   4211..4246    -  CDS            TcR (fragment): tetracycline efflux protein; tet; confers resistance to tetracycline
   4249..2       +  promoter       T7 promoter (across the origin): promoter for bacteriophage T7 RNA polymerase
>Addgene plasmid #154831 | pRSFDuet1-sgRNA(siteA) | addgene full sequence | sequence record 306198 | Addgene NGS Result
GGGGAATTGTGAGCGGATAACAATTCCCCTGTAGAAATAATTTTGTTTAACTTTAATAAGGAGATATACC
ATGGGCAGCAGCCATCACCATCATCACCACAGCCAGGATCCGAATTCGAGCTCGGTACTGTACAAAAAAG
CAGGCTTTAAAGGAACCAATTCAGTCGACTGGATCCGGTACCAAGGTCGGGCAGGAAGAGGGCCTATTTC
CCATGATTCCTTCATATTTGCATATACGATACAAGGCTGTTAGAGAGATAATTAGAATTAATTTGACTGT
AAACACAAAGATATTAGTACAAAATACGTGACGTAGAAAGTAATAATTTCTTGGGTAGTTTGCAGTTTTA
AAATTATGTTTTAAAATGGACTATCATATGCTTACCGTAACTTGAAAGTATTTCGATTTCTTGGCTTTAT
ATATCTTGTGGAAAGGACGAAACACCGACATAGTAACCCCAAAGAGGTTTTAGAGCTAGAAATAGCAAGT
TAAAATAAGGCTAGTCCGTTATCAACTTGAAAAAGTGGCACCGAGTCGGTGCTTTTTTTCTAGACCCAGC
TTTCTTGTACAAAGTTGGCATTATGCGGCCGCATAATGCTTAAGTCGAACAGAAAGTAATCGTATTGTAC
ACGGCCGCATAATCGAAATTAATACGACTCACTATAGGGGAATTGTGAGCGGATAACAATTCCCCATCTT
AGTATATTAGTTAAGTATAAGAAGGAGATATACATATGGCAGATCTCAATTGGATATCGGCCGGCCACGC
GATCGCTGACGTCGGTACCCTCGAGTCTGGTAAAGAAACCGCTGCTGCGAAATTTGAACGCCAGCACATG
GACTCGTCTACTAGCGCAGCTTAATTAACCTAGGCTGCTGCCACCGCTGAGCAATAACTAGCATAACCCC
TTGGGGCCTCTAAACGGGTCTTGAGGGGTTTTTTGCTGAAACCTCAGGCATTTGAGAAGCACACGGTCAC
ACTGCTTCCGGTAGTCAATAAACCGGTAAACCAGCAATAGACATAAGCGGCTATTTAACGACCCTGCCCT
GAACCGACGACAAGCTGACGACCGGGTCTCCGCAAGTGGCACTTTTCGGGGAAATGTGCGCGGAACCCCT
ATTTGTTTATTTTTCTAAATACATTCAAATATGTATCCGCTCATGAATTAATTCTTAGAAAAACTCATCG
AGCATCAAATGAAACTGCAATTTATTCATATCAGGATTATCAATACCATATTTTTGAAAAAGCCGTTTCT
GTAATGAAGGAGAAAACTCACCGAGGCAGTTCCATAGGATGGCAAGATCCTGGTATCGGTCTGCGATTCC
GACTCGTCCAACATCAATACAACCTATTAATTTCCCCTCGTCAAAAATAAGGTTATCAAGTGAGAAATCA
CCATGAGTGACGACTGAATCCGGTGAGAATGGCAAAAGTTTATGCATTTCTTTCCAGACTTGTTCAACAG
GCCAGCCATTACGCTCGTCATCAAAATCACTCGCATCAACCAAACCGTTATTCATTCGTGATTGCGCCTG
AGCGAGACGAAATACGCGGTCGCTGTTAAAAGGACAATTACAAACAGGAATCGAATGCAACCGGCGCAGG
AACACTGCCAGCGCATCAACAATATTTTCACCTGAATCAGGATATTCTTCTAATACCTGGAATGCTGTTT
TCCCGGGGATCGCAGTGGTGAGTAACCATGCATCATCAGGAGTACGGATAAAATGCTTGATGGTCGGAAG
AGGCATAAATTCCGTCAGCCAGTTTAGTCTGACCATCTCATCTGTAACATCATTGGCAACGCTACCTTTG
CCATGTTTCAGAAACAACTCTGGCGCATCGGGCTTCCCATACAATCGATAGATTGTCGCACCTGATTGCC
CGACATTATCGCGAGCCCATTTATACCCATATAAATCAGCATCCATGTTGGAATTTAATCGCGGCCTAGA
GCAAGACGTTTCCCGTTGAATATGGCTCATACTCTTCCTTTTTCAATATTATTGAAGCATTTATCAGGGT
TATTGTCTCATGAGCGGATACATATTTGAATGTATTTAGAAAAATAAACAAATAGGCATGCAGCGCTCTT
CCGCTTCCTCGCTCACTGACTCGCTACGCTCGGTCGTTCGACTGCGGCGAGCGGTGTCAGCTCACTCAAA
AGCGGTAATACGGTTATCCACAGAATCAGGGGATAAAGCCGGAAAGAACATGTGAGCAAAAAGCAAAGCA
CCGGAAGAAGCCAACGCCGCAGGCGTTTTTCCATAGGCTCCGCCCCCCTGACGAGCATCACAAAAATCGA
CGCTCAAGCCAGAGGTGGCGAAACCCGACAGGACTATAAAGATACCAGGCGTTTCCCCCTGGAAGCTCCC
TCGTGCGCTCTCCTGTTCCGACCCTGCCGCTTACCGGATACCTGTCCGCCTTTCTCCCTTCGGGAAGCGT
GGCGCTTTCTCATAGCTCACGCTGTTGGTATCTCAGTTCGGTGTAGGTCGTTCGCTCCAAGCTGGGCTGT
GTGCACGAACCCCCCGTTCAGCCCGACCGCTGCGCCTTATCCGGTAACTATCGTCTTGAGTCCAACCCGG
TAAGACACGACTTATCGCCACTGGCAGCAGCCATTGGTAACTGATTTAGAGGACTTTGTCTTGAAGTTAT
GCACCTGTTAAGGCTAAACTGAAAGAACAGATTTTGGTGAGTGCGGTCCTCCAACCCACTTACCTTGGTT
CAAAGAGTTGGTAGCTCAGCGAACCTTGAGAAAACCACCGTTGGTAGCGGTGGTTTTTCTTTATTTATGA
GATGATGAATCAATCGGTCTATCAAGTCAACGAACAGCTATTCCGTTACTCTAGATTTCAGTGCAATTTA
TCTCTTCAAATGTAGCACCTGAAGTCAGCCCCATACGATATAAGTTGTAATTCTCATGTTAGTCATGCCC
CGCGCCCACCGGAAGGAGCTGACTGGGTTGAAGGCTCTCAAGGGCATCGGTCGAGATCCCGGTGCCTAAT
GAGTGAGCTAACTTACATTAATTGCGTTGCGCTCACTGCCCGCTTTCCAGTCGGGAAACCTGTCGTGCCA
GCTGCATTAATGAATCGGCCAACGCGCGGGGAGAGGCGGTTTGCGTATTGGGCGCCAGGGTGGTTTTTCT
TTTCACCAGTGAGACGGGCAACAGCTGATTGCCCTTCACCGCCTGGCCCTGAGAGAGTTGCAGCAAGCGG
TCCACGCTGGTTTGCCCCAGCAGGCGAAAATCCTGTTTGATGGTGGTTAACGGCGGGATATAACATGAGC
TGTCTTCGGTATCGTCGTATCCCACTACCGAGATGTCCGCACCAACGCGCAGCCCGGACTCGGTAATGGC
GCGCATTGCGCCCAGCGCCATCTGATCGTTGGCAACCAGCATCGCAGTGGGAACGATGCCCTCATTCAGC
ATTTGCATGGTTTGTTGAAAACCGGACATGGCACTCCAGTCGCCTTCCCGTTCCGCTATCGGCTGAATTT
GATTGCGAGTGAGATATTTATGCCAGCCAGCCAGACGCAGACGCGCCGAGACAGAACTTAATGGGCCCGC
TAACAGCGCGATTTGCTGGTGACCCAATGCGACCAGATGCTCCACGCCCAGTCGCGTACCGTCTTCATGG
GAGAAAATAATACTGTTGATGGGTGTCTGGTCAGAGACATCAAGAAATAACGCCGGAACATTAGTGCAGG
CAGCTTCCACAGCAATGGCATCCTGGTCATCCAGCGGATAGTTAATGATCAGCCCACTGACGCGTTGCGC
GAGAAGATTGTGCACCGCCGCTTTACAGGCTTCGACGCCGCTTCGTTCTACCATCGACACCACCACGCTG
GCACCCAGTTGATCGGCGCGAGATTTAATCGCCGCGACAATTTGCGACGGCGCGTGCAGGGCCAGACTGG
AGGTGGCAACGCCAATCAGCAACGACTGTTTGCCCGCCAGTTGTTGTGCCACGCGGTTGGGAATGTAATT
CAGCTCCGCCATCGCCGCTTCCACTTTTTCCCGCGTTTTCGCAGAAACGTGGCTGGCCTGGTTCACCACG
CGGGAAACGGTCTGATAAGAGACACCGGCATACTCTGCGACATCGTATAACGTTACTGGTTTCACATTCA
CCACCCTGAATTGACTCTCTTCCGGGCGCTATCATGCCATACCGCGAAAGGTTTTGCGCCATTCGATGGT
GTCCGGGATCTCGACGCTCTCCCTTATGCGACTCCTGCATTAGGAAATTAATACGACTCACTATA
